>Addgene plasmid #11530 | pLIC.B3.TM0851 | addgene full sequence | sequence record 410974 | Addgene NGS Result
TAATACGACTCACTATAGGGGAATTGTGAGCGGATAACAATTCCCCTCTAGAAATAATTTTGTTTAACTT
TAAGAAGGAGATATACATATGGGCAGCAGACATCATCATCATCATCACGATTACGATATCCCAACGACCG
AAAACCTTTACTTCCAGGGCGGCGGTGGTGGCGGCATGAGAAGGCTCAACAGGAAGAACAACGAAGCCTT
GAAGAAACTGAACGATCGTCAGAGAAAAGTGCTTTACTGCATCGTGAGAGAGTACATAGAAAATAAAAAA
CCTGTGAGCTCACAGAGAGTTCTGGAAGTGAGCAATATAGAGTTCAGCAGTGCCACTATAAGAAATGATA
TGAAAAAATTGGAGTACCTTGGATACATATACCAGCCCCACACATCGGCTGGGAGGATTCCAACTGACAA
GGGGTTGAGATTTTACTACGAAGAAATGCTGAAAATCTCAAAAGAAACATCAGAAGCGGATCTCGCAGTG
GAGACTTTCAAATCGATGCCTCTCGCTGATCCGGAAAAGGTTCTCTTCCTTGCGGGAAATCTTCTAGCTC
GATTGACGGAAGGTTACGTCCTCATAGAAAGACCAAACACAAGAGATTTGAAAATACTCAGAGTGATGCT
CATTCCTGTTTCGGAAGACTACCTCATTTTTTCCATATTGACGGAATTCGGTGTTTCCAAAGTTACTCCT
ATCAAAACTCAGGAACGACTGAACTGGGAAGAAATCGAAAGACAGCTCAACTTCCTCCTCAGAGGCAGAA
CAGTAGGAGAAGTGTTGATGGGTAAAATAGAAAGCCTGAAAGGAAGTGGATTCCTCAGGTTGATTGAATC
TCTGATAGGTGAGACTGTCGAGAGATATCTGGATGCAGGTCTTGAGAACCTTCTAAAGGACGAAACGCTC
ACTCTGGAGGACATCAGAAACCTTCTCGAAGAAGTGAAGGATCAGAAATTTCTCGAGAGCTTAGTTGGAG
AAGGCATAACCGTCAGGATAGGAAGGGAAATCGGCAGAAAAAAGCTGGAAAAATTCGCCGTTTTTTCAGG
GAAATACTTTAAAGGAGAATCTCCTATCGGGAGTGTGTACCTCTTCACGTCGAAGGTTACGAAGTACGAT
AGAAATCACAGGGTGTTTGAATACATTCTGAACCGTCTTTCAGAGTATTTCACTTCAACTTCCAGGAGGT
AGGGGCGCAAAGGAGAAGAACTGTTCACTGGTGTTGTCCCAATTCTTGTTGAATTAGATGGTGATGTTAA
TGGGCACAAATTTTCTGTCAGTGGAGAGGGTGAAGGTGATGCAACATACGGAAAACTTACCCTTAAATTT
ATTTGCACTACTGGAAAACTACCTGTTCCATGGCCAACACTTGTCACTACTTTCTCTTATGGTGTTCAAT
GCTTTTCCCGTTATCCGGATCACATGAAACGGCATGACTTTTTCAAGAGTGCCATGCCCGAAGGTTATGT
ACAGGAACGCACTATATCTTTCAAAGATGACGGGAACTACAAGACGCGTGCTGAAGTCAAGTTTGAAGGT
GATACCCTTGTTAATCGTATCGAGTTAAAAGGTATTGATTTTAAAGAAGATGGAAACATTCTCGGACACA
AACTCGAGTACAACTATAACTCACACAATGTATACATCACGGCAGACAAACAAAAGAATGGAATCAAAGC
TAACTTCAAAATTCGCCACAACATTGAAGATGGCTCCGTTCAACTAGCAGACCATTATCAACAAAATACT
CCAATTGGCGATGGCCCTGTCCTTTTACCAGACAACCATTACCTGTCGACACAATCTGCCCTTTCGAAAG
ATCCCAACGAAAAGCGTGACCACATGGTCCTTCTTGAGTTTGTAACTGCTGCTGGGATTACACATGGCAT
GGATGAGCTCTACAAATAAGCTTGCGGCCGCACTCGAGCACCACCACCACCACCACTGAGATCCGGCTGC
TAACAAAGCCCGAAAGGAAGCTGAGTTGGCTGCTGCCACCGCTGAGCAATAACTAGCATAACCCCTTGGG
GCCTCTAAACGGGTCTTGAGGGGTTTTTTGCTGAAAGGAGGAACTATATCCGGATTGGCGAATGGG
[124 nt withheld, positions 2097-2220]
C
[91 nt withheld, positions 2222-2312]
A
[49 nt withheld, positions 2314-2362]
CCTTTGACGTTGGAGTCCACGTTCTTT
[37 nt withheld, positions 2390-2426]
ACCCTATCTCGGTCTATTCTTTTGATTTATAAGGGATTTTGCCGATTTCGGCCTATTGGTTAAAAAATGA
GCTGATTTAACAAAAATTTAACGCGAATTTTAACAAAATATTAACGCTTACAATTTAGGTGGCACTTTTC
GGGGAAATGTGCGCGGAACCCCTATTTGTTTATTTTTCTAAATACATTCAAATATGTATCCGCTCATGAG
ACAATAACCCTGATAAATGCTTCAATAATATTGAAAAAGGAAGAGTATGAGTATTCAACATTTCCGTGTC
GCCCTTATTCCCTTTTTTGCGGCATTTTGCCTTCCTGTTTTTGCTCACCCAGAAACGCTGGTGAAAGTAA
AAGATGCTGAAGATCAGTTGGGTGCACGAGTGGGTTACATCGAACTGGATCTCAACAGCGGTAAGATCCT
TGAGAGTTTTCGCCCCGAAGAACGTTTTCCAATGATGAGCACTTTTAAAGTTCTGCTATGTGGCGCGGTA
TTATCCCGTATTGACGCCGGGCAAGAGCAACTCGGTCGCCGCATACACTATTCTCAGAATGACTTGGTTG
AGTACTCACCAGTCACAGAAAAGCATCTTACGGATGGCATGACAGTAAGAGAATTATGCAGTGCTGCCAT
AACCATGAGTGATAACACTGCGGCCAACTTACTTCTGACAACGATCGGAGGACCGAAGGAGCTAACCGCT
TTTTTGCACAACATGGGGGATCATGTAACTCGCCTTGATCGTTGGGAACCGGAGCTGAATGAAGCCATAC
CAAACGACGAGCGTGACACCACGATGCCTGCAGCAATGGCAACAACGTTGCGCAAACTATTAACTGGCGA
ACTACTTACTCTAGCTTCCCGGCAACAATTAATAGACTGGATGGAGGCGGATAAAGTTGCAGGACCACTT
CTGCGCTCGGCCCTTCCGGCTGGCTGGTTTATTGCTGATAAATCTGGAGCCGGTGAGCGTGGGTCTCGCG
GTATCATTGCAGCACTGGGGCCAGATGGTAAGCCCTCCCGTATCGTAGTTATCTACACGACGGGGAGTCA
GGCAACTATGGATGAACGAAATAGACAGATCGCTGAGATAGGTGCCTCACTGATTAAGCATTGGTAACTG
TCAGACCAAGTTTACTCATATATACTTTAGATTGATTTAAAACTTCATTTTTAATTTAAAAGGATCTAGG
TGAAGATCCTTTTTGATAATCTCATGACCAAAATCCCTTAACGTGAGTTTTCGTTCCACTGAGCGTCAGA
CCCCGTAGAAAAGATCAAAGGATCTTCTTGAGATCCTTTTTTTCTGCGCGTAATCTGCTGCTTGCAAACA
AAAAAACCACCGCTACCAGCGGTGGTTTGTTTGCCGGATCAAGAGCTACCAACTCTTTTTCCGAAGGTAA
CTGGCTTCAGCAGAGCGCAGATACCAAATACTGTCCTTCTAGTGTAGCCGTAGTTAGGCCACCACTTCAA
GAACTCTGTAGCACCGCCTACATACCTCGCTCTGCTAATCCTGTTACCAGTGGCTGCTGCCAGTGGCGAT
AAGTCGTGTCTTACCGGGTTGGACTCAAGACGATAGTTACCGGATAAGGCGCAGCGGTCGGGCTGAACGG
GGGGTTCGTGCACACAGCCCAGCTTGGAGCGAACGACCTACACCGAACTGAGATACCTACAGCGTGAGCT
ATGAGAAAGCGCCACGCTTCCCGAAGGGAGAAAGGCGGACAGGTATCCGGTAAGCGGCAGGGTCGGAACA
GGAGAGCGCACGAGGGAGCTTCCAGGGGGAAACGCCTGGTATCTTTATAGTCCTGTCGGGTTTCGCCACC
TCTGACTTGAGCGTCGATTTTTGTGATGCTCGTCAGGGGGGCGGAGCCTATGGAAAAACGCCAGCAACGC
GGCCTTTTTACGGTTCCTGGCCTTTTGCTGGCCTTTTGCTCACATGTTCTTTCCTGCGTTATCCCCTGAT
TCTGTGGATAACCGTATTACCGCCTTTGAGTGAGCTGATACCGCTCGCCGCAGCCGAACGACCGAGCGCA
GCGAGTCAGTGAGCGAGGAAGCGGAAGAGCGCCTGATGCGGTATTTTCTCCTTACGCATCTGTGCGGTAT
TTCACACCGCAATGGTGCACTCTCAGTACAATCTGCTCTGATGCCGCATAGTTAAGCCAGTATACACTCC
GCTATCGCTACGTGACTGGGTCATGGCTGCGCCCCGACACCCGCCAACACCCGCTGACGCGCCCTGACGG
GCTTGTCTGCTCCCGGCATCCGCTTACAGACAAGCTGTGACCGTCTCCGGGAGCTGCATGTGTCAGAGGT
TTTCACCGTCATCACCGAAACGCGCGAGGCAGCTGCGGTAAAGCTCATCAGCGTGGTCGTGAAGCGATTC
ACAGATGTCTGCCTGTTCATCCGCGTCCAGCTCGTTGAGTTTCTCCAGAAGCGTTAATGTCTGGCTTCTG
ATAAAGCGGGCCATGTTAAGGGCGGTTTTTTCCTGTTTGGTCACTGATGCCTCCGTGTAAGGGGGATTTC
TGTTCATGGGGGTAATGATACCGATGAAACGAGAGAGGATGCTCACGATACGGGTTACTGATGATGAACA
TGCCCGGTTACTGGAACGTTGTGAGGGTAAACAACTGGCGGTATGGATGCGGCGGGACCAGAGAAAAATC
ACTCAGGGTCAATGCCAGCGCTTCGTTAATACAGATGTAGGTGTTCCACAGGGTAGCCAGCAGCATCCTG
CGATGCAGATCCGGAACATAATGGTGCAGGGCGCTGACTTCCGCGTTTCCAGACTTTACGAAACACGGAA
ACCGAAGACCATTCATGTTGTTGCTCAGGTCGCAGACGTTTTGCAGCAGCAGTCGCTTCACGTTCGCTCG
CGTATCGGTGATTCATTCTGCTAACCAGTAAGGCAACCCCGCCAGCCTAGCCGGGTCCTCAACGACAGGA
GCACGATCATGCGCACCCGTGGGGCCGCCATGCCGGCGATAATGGCCTGCTTCTCGCCGAAACGTTTGGT
GGCGGGACCAGTGACGAAGGCTTGAGCGAGGGCGTGCAAGATTCCGAATACCGCAAGCGACAGGCCGATC
ATCGTCGCGCTCCAGCGAAAGCGGTCCTCGCCGAAAATGACCCAGAGCGCTGCCGGCACCTGTCCTACGA
GTTGCATGATAAAGAAGACAGTCATAAGTGCGGCGACGATAGTCATGCCCCGCGCCCACCGGAAGGAGCT
GACTGGGTTGAAGGCTCTCAAGGGCATCGGTCGAGATCCCGGTGCCTAATGAGTGAGCTAACTTACATTA
ATTGCGTTGCGCTCACTGCCCGCTTTCCAGTCGGGAAACCTGTCGTGCCAGCTGCATTAATGAATCGGCC
AACGCGCGGGGAGAGGCGGTTTGCGTATTGGGCGCCAGGGTGGTTTTTCTTTTCACCAGTGAGACGGGCA
ACAGCTGATTGCCCTTCACCGCCTGGCCCTGAGAGAGTTGCAGCAAGCGGTCCACGCTGGTTTGCCCCAG
CAGGCGAAAATCCTGTTTGATGGTGGTTAACGGCGGGATATAACATGAGCTGTCTTCGGTATCGTCGTAT
CCCACTACCGAGATATCCGCACCAACGCGCAGCCCGGACTCGGTAATGGCGCGCATTGCGCCCAGCGCCA
TCTGATCGTTGGCAACCAGCATCGCAGTGGGAACGATGCCCTCATTCAGCATTTGCATGGTTTGTTGAAA
ACCGGACATGGCACTCCAGTCGCCTTCCCGTTCCGCTATCGGCTGAATTTGATTGCGAGTGAGATATTTA
TGCCAGCCAGCCAGACGCAGACGCGCCGAGACAGAACTTAATGGGCCCGCTAACAGCGCGATTTGCTGGT
GACCCAATGCGACCAGATGCTCCACGCCCAGTCGCGTACCGTCTTCATGGGAGAAAATAATACTGTTGAT
GGGTGTCTGGTCAGAGACATCAAGAAATAACGCCGGAACATTAGTGCAGGCAGCTTCCACAGCAATGGCA
TCCTGGTCATCCAGCGGATAGTTAATGATCAGCCCACTGACGCGTTGCGCGAGAAGATTGTGCACCGCCG
CTTTACAGGCTTCGACGCCGCTTCGTTCTACCATCGACACCACCACGCTGGCACCCAGTTGATCGGCGCG
AGATTTAATCGCCGCGACAATTTGCGACGGCGCGTGCAGGGCCAGACTGGAGGTGGCAACGCCAATCAGC
AACGACTGTTTGCCCGCCAGTTGTTGTGCCACGCGGTTGGGAATGTAATTCAGCTCCGCCATCGCCGCTT
CCACTTTTTCCCGCGTTTTCGCAGAAACGTGGCTGGCCTGGTTCACCACGCGGGAAACGGTCTGATAAGA
GACACCGGCATACTCTGCGACATCGTATAACGTTACTGGTTTCACATTCACCACCCTGAATTGACTCTCT
TCCGGGCGCTATCATGCCATACCGCGAAAGGTTTTGCGCCATTCGATGGTGTCCGGGATCTCGACGCTCT
CCCTTATGCGACTCCTGCATTAGGAAGCAGCCCAGTAGTAGGTTGAGGCCGTTGAGCACCGCCGCCGCAA
GGAATGGTGCATGCAAGGAGATGGCGCCCAACAGTCCCCCGGCCACGGGGCCTGCCACCATACCCACGCC
GAAACAAGCGCTCATGAGCCCGAAGTGGCGAGCCCGATCTTCCCCATCGGTGATGTCGGCGATATAGGCG
CCAGCAACCGCACCTGTGGCGCCGGTGATGCCGGCCACGATGCGTCCGGCGTAGAGGATCGAGATCTCGA
TCCCGCGAAAT
Features (pLannotate 1.2.2; 21 found; start..end, strand, type, name):
      1..19      +  promoter       T7 promoter: promoter for bacteriophage T7 RNA polymerase
     20..44      +  protein_bind   lac operator: The lac repressor binds to the lac operator to inhibit transcription in E. coli. This inhibition can be relieved by adding lactose or isopropyl-β-D-thiogalactopyranoside (IPTG). lac repressor encoded by lacI
     59..81      +  RBS            RBS: efficient ribosome binding site from bacteriophage T7 gene 10 (Olins and Rangwala, 1989)
    101..117     +  CDS            capTEV™ (fragment): composite tag for in vivo biotinylation, TEV protease cleavage, and 6xHis tagging
    176..1189    +  CDS            hrcA: HRCA_THEMA - Experimental evidence at protein level: Swiss-Prot protein existence level 1. Negative regulator of class I heat shock genes (grpE-dnaK- dnaJ and groELS operons). Prevents heat-shock induction of these operons. From Thermotoga maritima (strain ATCC 43589 / DSM 3109 / JCM 10099 / NBRC 100826 / MSB8).
   1199..1906    +  CDS            &alpha;GFP: &alpha;GFP is a basic (constitutively fluorescent) long stokes shift fluorescent protein published in 1996, derived from Aequorea victoria.
   1929..1946    +  CDS            9xHis (fragment): 9xHis affinity tag
   1956..2005    +  CDS            SET1 (fragment): solubility-enhancement tag derived from T7 phage gene 10B
   2013..2060    +  terminator     T7 terminator: transcription terminator for bacteriophage T7 RNA polymerase
   2097..2525    +  rep_origin     f1 ori (sequence partly withheld): f1 bacteriophage origin of replication; arrow indicates direction of (+) strand synthesis
   2578..2682    +  promoter       AmpR promoter: bla
   2683..3543    +  CDS            AmpR: β-lactamase; bla; confers resistance to ampicillin, carbenicillin, and related antibiotics
   3714..4302    +  rep_origin     ori: high-copy-number ColE1/pMB1/pBR322/pUC origin of replication
   4488..4627    -  misc_feature   bom: basis of mobility region from pBR322
   4729..4920    -  CDS            rop: Rop protein, which maintains plasmids at low copy number; rop
   4937..5317    +  CDS            YPB1_ECOLX: Protein predicted: Swiss-Prot protein existence level 4. From Escherichia coli.
   5389..5680    -  CDS            TcR (fragment): tetracycline efflux protein; tet; confers resistance to tetracycline
   5695..5716    -  protein_bind   CAP binding site: CAP binding activates transcription in the presence of cAMP. E. coli catabolite activator protein
   5729..6811    -  CDS            lacI: lac repressor; lacI; The lac repressor binds to the lac operator to inhibit transcription in E. coli. This inhibition can be relieved by adding lactose or isopropyl-β-D-thiogalactopyranoside (IPTG).
   6812..6889    -  promoter       lacI promoter: lacI
   6897..7176    -  CDS            TcR (fragment): tetracycline efflux protein; tet; confers resistance to tetracycline
