[The description below was written by a language model from this plasmid's Addgene catalogue record and pLannotate feature annotations shown in this document.]
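Description:
pLIC.B3.TM0851 is a bacterial expression plasmid that carries the Thermotoga maritima gene TM0851, encoding the heat-inducible transcriptional repressor HrcA, in the pLIC.B3 backbone. HrcA is a negative regulator of the class I heat shock operons (grpE-dnaK-dnaJ and groELS). The backbone has a pET-like layout. A T7 promoter with an adjacent lac operator and the T7 gene 10 ribosome binding site drives the insert, a T7 terminator closes the cassette, and a plasmid-borne lacI gene supplies repressor, so expression is IPTG-inducible in hosts that provide T7 RNA polymerase. Propagation relies on a ColE1/pMB1-type origin and ampicillin resistance from bla. The table also shows an f1 origin, the bom region, rop and non-functional tetracycline-resistance remnants from pBR322. The catalogue lists the plasmid as high copy, although rop is normally associated with reduced copy number.

The 1,014 bp hrcA coding sequence was inserted at a SmaI site that was destroyed during cloning, downstream of a backbone-encoded N-terminal His tag that is removable with TEV protease. The feature table also annotates a GFP-derived coding sequence, a second His-tag fragment and a short T7 gene 10B-derived fragment immediately downstream of hrcA. The catalogue entry does not mention these elements, and the record does not show whether they are translated in frame with HrcA or separated from it by a stop codon. The depositor notes that expression should be done in a BL21(DE3) Star strain carrying a spectinomycin-resistant helper plasmid for genes with rare codons. The associated publication used the protein for crystal structure determination of HrcA, addressing its DNA binding and dimerization.
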