Addgene plasmid #11530: pLIC.B3.TM0851
Depositing lab: Sung-Hou Kim. Depositing organization: Lawrence Berkeley National Laboratory. Publication: Crystal structure of a heat-inducible transcriptional repressor HrcA from Thermotoga maritima: structural insight into DNA binding and dimerization. Liu J, Huang C, Shin DH, Yokota H, Jancarik J, Kim JS, Adams PD, Kim R, Kim SH. J Mol Biol. 2005 Jul 29. 350(5):987-96. 10.1016/j.jmb.2005.04.021 PubMed 15979091.
Backbone
  Vector backbone: pLIC.B3
  Backbone size w/o insert (bp): 6194
  Vector type: Bacterial Expression
Growth in bacteria
  Bacterial resistance: Ampicillin, 100 μg/mL
  Growth temperature: 37°C
  Growth strain: DH5alpha
  Copy number: High Copy
Gene/Insert
  Gene/Insert name: heat-inducible transcriptional repressor (alt name: HrcA)
  Species: T. maritima
  Insert size (bp): 1014
  GenBank ID: AAD35933 TM0851 NP_228660
  Entrez Gene: TM0851
  Tag / fusion protein: HisTag, TEV cleavable (N terminal on backbone)
  Cloning method: Restriction Enzyme; 5′ cloning site SmaI (destroyed during cloning); 3′ cloning site SmaI (destroyed during cloning)
  Sequencing primers: 5′ TAATACGACTCACTATAGGG; 3′ GTTGCATCACCTTCACCCTCTCC
Terms and licenses: Academic/Nonprofit Terms; Industry Terms: Not Available to Industry
Depositor comments: Please note that the plasmid pLIC.B3.TM0851 contains an Ampicillin resistance marker, and the BL21 bacterial strain contains a plasmid, pSJS1244, that confers spectinomycin resistance and allows for expression of genes with rare codons. Addgene provides this plasmid in the DH5alpha bacterial strain. For expression, please use BL21(DE3).Star/pSJS1244
How to cite: pLIC.B3.TM0851 was a gift from Sung-Hou Kim (Addgene plasmid # 11530 ; http://n2t.net/addgene:11530 ; RRID:Addgene_11530)
